Addgene plasmid #158241: pLKO_V5.AU1.VSVg_NGFR
Purpose: Protein Barcode (Pro-Code) for vector/cell tracking. Contains U6 trRNA cassette for sgRNA cloning. Enables phenotypic CRISPR screens at a single cell resolution (using cytometry).
Depositing lab: Brian Brown. Depositing organization: Icahn School of Medicine at Mount Sinai. Publication: Protein Barcodes Enable High-Dimensional Single-Cell CRISPR Screens. Wroblewska A, Dhainaut M, Ben-Zvi B, Rose SA, Park ES, Amir ED, Bektesevic A, Baccarini A, Merad M, Rahman AH, Brown BD. Cell. 2018 Nov 1;175(4):1141-1155.e16. doi: 10.1016/j.cell.2018.09.022. Epub 2018 Oct 18. PubMed 30343902.
Backbone
  Vector backbone: pLKO
  Backbone size w/o insert (bp): 9000
  Vector type: Lentiviral, CRISPR
Growth in bacteria
  Bacterial resistance: Ampicillin, 100 μg/mL
  Growth temperature: 37°C
  Growth strain: NEB Stable
  Copy number: High Copy
Gene/Insert
  Gene/Insert name: Pro-Code Tagged human dNGFR
  Species: H. sapiens (human)
  Insert size (bp): 1000
  Mutation: Truncation of the signaling domain
  Entrez Gene: NGFR (a.k.a. CD271, Gp80-LNGFR, TNFRSF16, p75(NTR), p75NTR)
  Promoter: EF1a
  Tag / fusion protein: V5.AU1.VSVg (N terminal on insert)
  Cloning method: Restriction Enzyme; 5′ cloning site Unknown (unknown if destroyed)
  Sequencing primers: 5′ cctttttgagtttggatcttggttcat
Terms and licenses: Academic/Nonprofit Terms; Industry Terms: Not Available to Industry
How to cite: pLKO_V5.AU1.VSVg_NGFR was a gift from Brian Brown (Addgene plasmid # 158241 ; http://n2t.net/addgene:158241 ; RRID:Addgene_158241)
