[The description below was written by a language model from this plasmid's Addgene catalogue record and pLannotate feature annotations shown in this document.]
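Description:
pLKO_V5.AU1.VSVg_NGFR is a lentiviral CRISPR vector on the pLKO backbone (the sequenced record is about 8.8 kb) that pairs a guide RNA cloning cassette with a protein barcode, or "Pro-Code", reporter. It is propagated in E. coli through a high-copy ColE1/pUC-type origin with ampicillin selection (AmpR). The plasmid backbone also carries an f1 origin, an SV40 origin and poly(A) signal, and remnants of lac and T7/T3 elements.

The viral portion has a third-generation layout. An RSV promoter is fused to a truncated HIV-1 5' LTR to drive genomic RNA production in packaging cells, followed by the Ψ packaging signal with a partial gag sequence, the RRE for Rev-dependent export, and a cPPT/CTS. A downstream truncated LTR closes the transfer cassette.

Two expression units lie between the LTRs. A human U6 Pol III promoter sits directly upstream of the S. pyogenes Cas9 guide RNA scaffold, leaving a site into which a user-chosen sgRNA spacer is cloned. The vector encodes no Cas9. An EF-1α promoter drives human NGFR truncated to remove its signaling domain (dNGFR), which serves as an inert cell-surface scaffold. It carries an N-terminal combination of three epitope tags: V5, AU1 and VSVg. A WPRE downstream enhances transcript expression.

Each Pro-Code vector displays a distinct epitope combination, so antibody staining identifies which vector, and therefore which sgRNA, a transduced cell carries. According to the record, this supports vector and cell tracking and phenotypic CRISPR screens read out at single-cell resolution by cytometry. No mammalian drug-selection marker is annotated.
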