Features (pLannotate 1.2.2; 29 found; start..end, strand, type, name):
     50..290     +  promoter       U6 promoter: RNA polymerase III promoter for human U6 snRNA
    317..392     +  misc_RNA       gRNA scaffold: guide RNA scaffold for the Streptococcus pyogenes CRISPR/Cas9 system
    440..557     +  misc_feature   cPPT/CTS: central polypurine tract and central termination sequence of HIV-1
    624..690     +  CDS            small t antigen (fragment): SV40 (simian virus 40) small t antigen
    697..1875    +  promoter       EF-1α promoter: strong constitutive promoter for human elongation factor EF-1α
   1892..1917    +  misc_feature   MCS (fragment): multiple cloning site
   1930..2886    +  CDS            NGFR (fragment): TNR16_HUMAN - Also known as TNFRSF16. Experimental evidence at protein level: Swiss-Prot protein existence level 1. Low affinity receptor which can bind to NGF, BDNF, NTF3, and NTF4. Forms a heterodimeric receptor with SORCS2 that binds the precursor forms of NGF, BDNF and NTF3 with high affinity, and has much lower affinity for mature NGF and BDNF (PubMed:24908487). Plays an important role in differentiation and survival of specific neuronal populations during development (By similarity). Can mediate cell survival as well as cell death of neural cells. Plays a role in the inactivation of RHOA
   2917..3505    +  misc_feature   WPRE: woodchuck hepatitis virus posttranscriptional regulatory element
   3510..3647    +  CDS            nef (fragment): NEF_HV1LA - Experimental evidence at protein level: Swiss-Prot protein existence level 1. Extracellular Nef protein targets CD4(+) T-lymphocytes for apoptosis by interacting with CXCR4 surface receptors. From Human immunodeficiency virus type 1 group M subtype B (isolate Lai) (HIV-1).
   3633..3813    +  LTR            5' LTR (truncated): truncated 5' long terminal repeat (LTR) from HIV-1
   3885..4006    +  polyA_signal   SV40 poly(A) signal: SV40 polyadenylation signal
   4046..4181    +  rep_origin     SV40 ori: SV40 origin of replication
   4202..4220    -  promoter       T7 promoter: promoter for bacteriophage T7 RNA polymerase
   4228..4383    +  CDS            lacZα (fragment): LacZα fragment of β-galactosidase; lacZ fragment
   4388..4816    +  rep_origin     f1 ori (sequence partly withheld): f1 bacteriophage origin of replication; arrow indicates direction of (+) strand synthesis
   4869..4973    +  promoter       AmpR promoter: bla
   4974..5834    +  CDS            AmpR: β-lactamase; bla; confers resistance to ampicillin, carbenicillin, and related antibiotics
   6005..6593    +  rep_origin     ori: high-copy-number ColE1/pMB1/pBR322/pUC origin of replication
   6776..6868    +  CDS            lacI (fragment): lac repressor; lacI; The lac repressor binds to the lac operator to inhibit transcription in E. coli. This inhibition can be relieved by adding lactose or isopropyl-β-D-thiogalactopyranoside (IPTG).
   6881..6902    +  protein_bind   CAP binding site: CAP binding activates transcription in the presence of cAMP. E. coli catabolite activator protein
   6917..6947    +  promoter       lac promoter: promoter for the E. coli lac operon
   6955..6971    +  protein_bind   lac operator: The lac repressor binds to the lac operator to inhibit transcription in E. coli. This inhibition can be relieved by adding lactose or isopropyl-β-D-thiogalactopyranoside (IPTG). lac repressor encoded by lacI
   7016..7034    +  promoter       T3 promoter: promoter for bacteriophage T3 RNA polymerase
   7062..7288    +  promoter       RSV promoter: Rous sarcoma virus enhancer/promoter
   7289..7469    +  LTR            5' LTR (truncated): truncated 5' long terminal repeat (LTR) from HIV-1
   7516..7641    +  misc_feature   HIV-1 Ψ: packaging signal of human immunodeficiency virus type 1
   7625..7988    +  CDS            HIV-1 gag (fragment): gag protein from human immunodeficiency virus 1; gag
   8134..8367    +  misc_feature   RRE: The Rev response element (RRE) of HIV-1 allows for Rev-dependent mRNA export from the nucleus to the cytoplasm.
   8744..8844    +  CDS            Rev (fragment): human immunodeficiency virus 1 (HIV-1) Rev protein; rev; enhances nuclear export of unspliced and incompletely spliced viral mRNAs
>Addgene plasmid #158241 | pLKO_V5.AU1.VSVg_NGFR | addgene full sequence | sequence record 327701 | Addgene NGS Result
TCGACGGTATCGATCACGAGACTAGTATCGAGCGGCCGCCCCCTTCACCGAGGGCCTATTTCCCATGATT
CCTTCATATTTGCATATACGATACAAGGCTGTTAGAGAGATAATTGGAATTAATTTGACTGTAAACACAA
AGATATTAGTACAAAATACGTGACGTAGAAAGTAATAATTTCTTGGGTAGTTTGCAGTTTTAAAATTATG
TTTTAAAATGGACTATCATATGCTTACCGTAACTTGAAAGTATTTCGATTTCTTGGCTTTATATATCTTG
TGGAAAGGACGAAACACCGGGTCTTCGAGAAGACCTGTTTTAGAGCTAGAAATAGCAAGTTAAAATAAGG
CTAGTCCGTTATCAACTTGAAAAAGTGGCACCGAGTCGGTGCTTTTTTTAATTCTCGACCTCGAGACAAA
TGGCAGTATTCATCCACAATTTTAAAAGAAAAGGGGGGATTGGGGGGTACAGTGCAGGGGAAAGAATAGT
AGACATAATAGCAACAGACATACAAACTAAAGAATTACAAAAACAAATTACAAAAATTCAAAATTTTCGG
GTTTATTACAGGGACAGCAGAGATCCACTTTGGCCGCGGCTCGAGGCGATAAGCTTTGCAAAGATGGATA
AAGTTTTAAACAGAGAGGAATCTTTGCAGCTAATGGACCTTCTAGGTCTTGAAAGGAGTGGGAATTGGCT
CCGGTGCCCGTCAGTGGGCAGAGCGCACATCGCCCACAGTCCCCGAGAAGTTGGGGGGAGGGGTCGGCAA
TTGAACCGGTGCCTAGAGAAGGTGGCGCGGGGTAAACTGGGAAAGTGATGTCGTGTACTGGCTCCGCCTT
TTTCCCGAGGGTGGGGGAGAACCGTATATAAGTGCAGTAGTCGCCGTGAACGTTCTTTTTCGCAACGGGT
TTGCCGCCAGAACACAGGTAAGTGCCGTGTGTGGTTCCCGCGGGCCTGGCCTCTTTACGGGTTATGGCCC
TTGCGTGCCTTGAATTACTTCCACCTGGCTGCAGTACGTGATTCTTGATCCCGAGCTTCGGGTTGGAAGT
GGGTGGGAGAGTTCGAGGCCTTGCGCTTAAGGAGCCCCTTCGCCTCGTGCTTGAGTTGAGGCCTGGCCTG
GGCGCTGGGGCCGCCGCGTGCGAATCTGGTGGCACCTTCGCGCCTGTCTCGCTGCTTTCGATAAGTCTCT
AGCCATTTAAAATTTTTGATGACCTGCTGCGACGCTTTTTTTCTGGCAAGATAGTCTTGTAAATGCGGGC
CAAGATCTGCACACTGGTATTTCGGTTTTTGGGGCCGCGGGCGGCGACGGGGCCCGTGCGTCCCAGCGCA
CATGTTCGGCGAGGCGGGGCCTGCGAGCGCGGCCACCGAGAATCGGACGGGGGTAGTCTCAAGCTGGCCG
GCCTGCTCTGGTGCCTGGCCTCGCGCCGCCGTGTATCGCCCCGCCCTGGGCGGCAAGGCTGGCCCGGTCG
GCACCAGTTGCGTGAGCGGAAAGATGGCCGCTTCCCGGCCCTGCTGCAGGGAGCTCAAAATGGAGGACGC
GGCGCTCGGGAGAGCGGGCGGGTGAGTCACCCACACAAAGGAAAAGGGCCTTTCCGTCCTCAGCCGTCGC
TTCATGTGACTCCACGGAGTACCGGGCGCCGTCCAGGCACCTCGATTAGTTCTCGAGCTTTTGGAGTACG
TCGTCTTTAGGTTGGGGGGAGGGGTTTTATGCGATGGAGTTTCCCCACACTGAGTGGGTGGAGACTGAAG
TTAGGCCAGCTTGGCACTTGATGTAATTCTCCTTGGAATTTGCCCTTTTTGAGTTTGGATCTTGGTTCAT
TCTCAAGCCTCAGACAGTGGTTCAAAGTTTTTTTCTTCCATTTCAGGTGTCGTGAGGAATTCTGCAGTCG
ATCGACGGTACCGCGGGCCCGGGATCCACGGTCGCCACCATGGGGGCAGGTGCCACCGGCCGCGCCATGG
ACGGGCCGCGCCTGCTGCTGTTGCTGCTTCTGGGGGTGTCCCTTGGAGGTGCCAAGGAGGCATGCGGCAA
ACCAATTCCAAACCCACTGCTGGGACTGGATTCCACAGGAGGAGGCGGGGGAGGGGACACCTATCGGTAC
ATTGGAGGAGGCGGGGGAGGGTATACAGATATCGAAATGAATAGACTCGGAAAGCCCACAGGCCTGTACA
CACACAGCGGTGAGTGCTGCAAAGCCTGCAACCTGGGCGAGGGTGTGGCCCAGCCTTGTGGAGCCAACCA
GACCGTGTGTGAGCCCTGCCTGGACAGCGTGACGTTCTCCGACGTGGTGAGCGCGACCGAGCCGTGCAAG
CCGTGCACCGAGTGCGTGGGGCTCCAGAGCATGTCGGCGCCGTGCGTGGAGGCCGACGACGCCGTGTGCC
GCTGCGCCTACGGCTACTACCAGGATGAGACGACTGGGCGCTGCGAGGCGTGCCGCGTGTGCGAGGCGGG
CTCGGGCCTCGTGTTCTCCTGCCAGGACAAGCAGAACACCGTGTGCGAGGAGTGCCCCGACGGCACGTAT
TCCGACGAGGCCAACCACGTGGACCCGTGCCTGCCCTGCACCGTGTGCGAGGACACCGAGCGCCAGCTCC
GCGAGTGCACACGCTGGGCCGACGCCGAGTGCGAGGAGATCCCTGGCCGTTGGATTACACGGTCCACACC
CCCAGAGGGCTCGGACAGCACAGCCCCCAGCACCCAGGAGCCTGAGGCACCTCCAGAACAAGACCTCATA
GCCAGCACGGTGGCAGGTGTGGTGACCACAGTGATGGGCAGCTCCCAGCCCGTGGTGACCCGAGGCACCA
CCGACAACCTCATCCCTGTCTATTGCTCCATCCTGGCTGCTGTGGTTGTGGGCCTTGTGGCCTACATAGC
CTTCAAGAGGTGGAACAGGGGTATCCTCTAGAGCGGCCGCGTCGACAATCAACCTCTGGATTACAAAATT
TGTGAAAGATTGACTGGTATTCTTAACTATGTTGCTCCTTTTACGCTATGTGGATACGCTGCTTTAATGC
CTTTGTATCATGCTATTGCTTCCCGTATGGCTTTCATTTTCTCCTCCTTGTATAAATCCTGGTTGCTGTC
TCTTTATGAGGAGTTGTGGCCCGTTGTCAGGCAACGTGGCGTGGTGTGCACTGTGTTTGCTGACGCAACC
CCCACTGGTTGGGGCATTGCCACCACCTGTCAGCTCCTTTCCGGGACTTTCGCTTTCCCCCTCCCTATTG
CCACGGCGGAACTCATCGCCGCCTGCCTTGCCCGCTGCTGGACAGGGGCTCGGCTGTTGGGCACTGACAA
TTCCGTGGTGTTGTCGGGGAAGCTGACGTCCTTTCCATGGCTGCTCGCCTGTGTTGCCACCTGGATTCTG
CGCGGGACGTCCTTCTGCTACGTCCCTTCGGCCCTCAATCCAGCGGACCTTCCTTCCCGCGGCCTGCTGC
CGGCTCTGCGGCCTCTTCCGCATCTTCGCCTTCGCCCTCAGACGAGTCGGATCTCCCTTTGGGCCGCCTC
CCCGCCTGGGTACCTTTAAGACCAATGACTTACAAGGCAGCTGTAGATCTTAGCCACTTTTTAAAAGAAA
AGGGGGGACTGGAAGGGCTAATTCACTCCCAACGAAGATAAGATCTGCTTTTTGCTTGTACTGGGTCTCT
CTGGTTAGACCAGATCTGAGCCTGGGAGCTCTCTGGCTAACTAGGGAACCCACTGCTTAAGCCTCAATAA
AGCTTGCCTTGAGTGCTTCAAGTAGTGTGTGCCCGTCTGTTGTGTGACTCTGGTAACTAGAGATCCCTCA
GACCCTTTTAGTCAGTGTGGAAAATCTCTAGCAGTAGTAGTTCATGTCATCTTATTATTCAGTATTTATA
ACTTGCAAAGAAATGAATATCAGAGAGTGAGAGGAACTTGTTTATTGCAGCTTATAATGGTTACAAATAA
AGCAATAGCATCACAAATTTCACAAATAAAGCATTTTTTTCACTGCATTCTAGTTGTGGTTTGTCCAAAC
TCATCAATGTATCTTATCATGTCTGGCTCTAGCTATCCCGCCCCTAACTCCGCCCATCCCGCCCCTAACT
CCGCCCAGTTCCGCCCATTCTCCGCCCCATGGCTGACTAATTTTTTTTATTTATGCAGAGGCCGAGGCCG
CCTCGGCCTCTGAGCTATTCCAGAAGTAGTGAGGAGGCTTTTTTGGAGGCCTAGGGACGTACCCAATTCG
CCCTATAGTGAGTCGTATTACGCGCGCTCACTGGCCGTCGTTTTACAACGTCGTGACTGGGAAAACCCTG
GCGTTACCCAACTTAATCGCCTTGCAGCACATCCCCCTTTCGCCAGCTGGCGTAATAGCGAAGAGGCCCG
CACCGATCGCCCTTCCCAACAGTTGCGCAGCCTGAATGGCGAATGGG
[124 nt withheld, positions 4388-4511]
C
[91 nt withheld, positions 4513-4603]
A
[49 nt withheld, positions 4605-4653]
CCTTTGACGTTGGAGTCCACGTTCTTT
[37 nt withheld, positions 4681-4717]
ACCCTATCTCGGTCTATTCTTTTGATTTATAAGGGATTTTGCCGATTTCGGCCTATTGGTTAAAAAATGA
GCTGATTTAACAAAAATTTAACGCGAATTTTAACAAAATATTAACGCTTACAATTTAGGTGGCACTTTTC
GGGGAAATGTGCGCGGAACCCCTATTTGTTTATTTTTCTAAATACATTCAAATATGTATCCGCTCATGAG
ACAATAACCCTGATAAATGCTTCAATAATATTGAAAAAGGAAGAGTATGAGTATTCAACATTTCCGTGTC
GCCCTTATTCCCTTTTTTGCGGCATTTTGCCTTCCTGTTTTTGCTCACCCAGAAACGCTGGTGAAAGTAA
AAGATGCTGAAGATCAGTTGGGTGCACGAGTGGGTTACATCGAACTGGATCTCAACAGCGGTAAGATCCT
TGAGAGTTTTCGCCCCGAAGAACGTTTTCCAATGATGAGCACTTTTAAAGTTCTGCTATGTGGCGCGGTA
TTATCCCGTATTGACGCCGGGCAAGAGCAACTCGGTCGCCGCATACACTATTCTCAGAATGACTTGGTTG
AGTACTCACCAGTCACAGAAAAGCATCTTACGGATGGCATGACAGTAAGAGAATTATGCAGTGCTGCCAT
AACCATGAGTGATAACACTGCGGCCAACTTACTTCTGACAACGATCGGAGGACCGAAGGAGCTAACCGCT
TTTTTGCACAACATGGGGGATCATGTAACTCGCCTTGATCGTTGGGAACCGGAGCTGAATGAAGCCATAC
CAAACGACGAGCGTGACACCACGATGCCTGTAGCAATGGCAACAACGTTGCGCAAACTATTAACTGGCGA
ACTACTTACTCTAGCTTCCCGGCAACAATTAATAGACTGGATGGAGGCGGATAAAGTTGCAGGACCACTT
CTGCGCTCGGCCCTTCCGGCTGGCTGGTTTATTGCTGATAAATCTGGAGCCGGTGAGCGTGGGTCTCGCG
GTATCATTGCAGCACTGGGGCCAGATGGTAAGCCCTCCCGTATCGTAGTTATCTACACGACGGGGAGTCA
GGCAACTATGGATGAACGAAATAGACAGATCGCTGAGATAGGTGCCTCACTGATTAAGCATTGGTAACTG
TCAGACCAAGTTTACTCATATATACTTTAGATTGATTTAAAACTTCATTTTTAATTTAAAAGGATCTAGG
TGAAGATCCTTTTTGATAATCTCATGACCAAAATCCCTTAACGTGAGTTTTCGTTCCACTGAGCGTCAGA
CCCCGTAGAAAAGATCAAAGGATCTTCTTGAGATCCTTTTTTTCTGCGCGTAATCTGCTGCTTGCAAACA
AAAAAACCACCGCTACCAGCGGTGGTTTGTTTGCCGGATCAAGAGCTACCAACTCTTTTTCCGAAGGTAA
CTGGCTTCAGCAGAGCGCAGATACCAAATACTGTTCTTCTAGTGTAGCCGTAGTTAGGCCACCACTTCAA
GAACTCTGTAGCACCGCCTACATACCTCGCTCTGCTAATCCTGTTACCAGTGGCTGCTGCCAGTGGCGAT
AAGTCGTGTCTTACCGGGTTGGACTCAAGACGATAGTTACCGGATAAGGCGCAGCGGTCGGGCTGAACGG
GGGGTTCGTGCACACAGCCCAGCTTGGAGCGAACGACCTACACCGAACTGAGATACCTACAGCGTGAGCT
ATGAGAAAGCGCCACGCTTCCCGAAGGGAGAAAGGCGGACAGGTATCCGGTAAGCGGCAGGGTCGGAACA
GGAGAGCGCACGAGGGAGCTTCCAGGGGGAAACGCCTGGTATCTTTATAGTCCTGTCGGGTTTCGCCACC
TCTGACTTGAGCGTCGATTTTTGTGATGCTCGTCAGGGGGGCGGAGCCTATGGAAAAACGCCAGCAACGC
GGCCTTTTTACGGTTCCTGGCCTTTTGCTGGCCTTTTGCTCACATGTTCTTTCCTGCGTTATCCCCTGAT
TCTGTGGATAACCGTATTACCGCCTTTGAGTGAGCTGATACCGCTCGCCGCAGCCGAACGACCGAGCGCA
GCGAGTCAGTGAGCGAGGAAGCGGAAGAGCGCCCAATACGCAAACCGCCTCTCCCCGCGCGTTGGCCGAT
TCATTAATGCAGCTGGCACGACAGGTTTCCCGACTGGAAAGCGGGCAGTGAGCGCAACGCAATTAATGTG
AGTTAGCTCACTCATTAGGCACCCCAGGCTTTACACTTTATGCTTCCGGCTCGTATGTTGTGTGGAATTG
TGAGCGGATAACAATTTCACACAGGAAACAGCTATGACCATGATTACGCCAAGCGCGCAATTAACCCTCA
CTAAAGGGAACAAAAGCTGGAGCTGCAAGCTTAATGTAGTCTTATGCAATACTCTTGTAGTCTTGCAACA
TGGTAACGATGAGTTAGCAACATGCCTTACAAGGAGAGAAAAAGCACCGTGCATGGCGATTGGTGGAAGT
AAGGTGGTACGATCGTGCCTTATTAGGAAGGCAACAGACGGGTCTGACATGGATTGGACGAACCACTGAA
TTGCCGCATTGCAGAGATATTGTATTTAAGTGCCTAGCTCGATACATAAACGGGTCTCTCTGGTTAGACC
AGATCTGAGCCTGGGAGCTCTCTGGCTAACTAGGGAACCCACTGCTTAAGCCTCAATAAAGCTTGCCTTG
AGTGCTTCAAGTAGTGTGTGCCCGTCTGTTGTGTGACTCTGGTAACTAGAGATCCCTCAGACCCTTTTAG
TCAGTGTGGAAAATCTCTAGCAGTGGCGCCCGAACAGGGACTTGAAAGCGAAAGGGAAACCAGAGGAGCT
CTCTCGACGCAGGACTCGGCTTGCTGAAGCGCGCACGGCAAGAGGCGAGGGGCGGCGACTGGTGAGTACG
CCAAAAATTTTGACTAGCGGAGGCTAGAAGGAGAGAGATGGGTGCGAGAGCGTCAGTATTAAGCGGGGGA
GAATTAGATCGCGATGGGAAAAAATTCGGTTAAGGCCAGGGGGAAAGAAAAAATATAAATTAAAACATAT
AGTATGGGCAAGCAGGGAGCTAGAACGATTCGCAGTTAATCCTGGCCTGTTAGAAACATCAGAAGGCTGT
AGACAAATACTGGGACAGCTACAACCATCCCTTCAGACAGGATCAGAAGAACTTAGATCATTATATAATA
CAGTAGCAACCCTCTATTGTGTGCATCAAAGGATAGAGATAAAAGACACCAAGGAAGCTTTAGACAAGAT
AGAGGAAGAGCAAAACAAAAGTAAGACCACCGCACAGCAAGCGGCCGCTGATCTTCAGACCTGGAGGAGG
AGATATGAGGGACAATTGGAGAAGTGAATTATATAAATATAAAGTAGTAAAAATTGAACCATTAGGAGTA
GCACCCACCAAGGCAAAGAGAAGAGTGGTGCAGAGAGAAAAAAGAGCAGTGGGAATAGGAGCTTTGTTCC
TTGGGTTCTTGGGAGCAGCAGGAAGCACTATGGGCGCAGCGTCAATGACGCTGACGGTACAGGCCAGACA
ATTATTGTCTGGTATAGTGCAGCAGCAGAACAATTTGCTGAGGGCTATTGAGGCGCAACAGCATCTGTTG
CAACTCACAGTCTGGGGCATCAAGCAGCTCCAGGCAAGAATCCTGGCTGTGGAAAGATACCTAAAGGATC
AACAGCTCCTGGGGATTTGGGGTTGCTCTGGAAAACTCATTTGCACCACTGCTGTGCCTTGGAATGCTAG
TTGGAGTAATAAATCTCTGGAACAGATTTGGAATCACACGACCTGGATGGAGTGGGACAGAGAAATTAAC
AATTACACAAGCTTAATACACTCCTTAATTGAAGAATCGCAAAACCAGCAAGAAAAGAATGAACAAGAAT
TATTGGAATTAGATAAATGGGCAAGTTTGTGGAATTGGTTTAACATAACAAATTGGCTGTGGTATATAAA
ATTATTCATAATGATAGTAGGAGGCTTGGTAGGTTTAAGAATAGTTTTTGCTGTACTTTCTATAGTGAAT
AGAGTTAGGCAGGGATATTCACCATTATCGTTTCAGACCCACCTCCCAACCCCGAGGGGACCCGACAGGC
CCGAAGGAATAGAAGAAGAAGGTGGAGAGAGAGACAGAGACAGATCCATTCGATTAGTGAACGGATC
