>Addgene plasmid #158241 | pLKO_V5.AU1.VSVg_NGFR | depositor partial sequence | sequence record 305351 | Tagged NGFR
ATGGGGGCAGGTGCCACCGGCCGCGCCATGGACGGGCCGCGCCTGCTGCTGTTGCTGCTTCTGGGGGTGT
CCCTTGGAGGTGCCAAGGAGGCATGCGGCAAACCAATTCCAAACCCACTGCTGGGACTGGATTCCACAGG
AGGAGGCGGGGGAGGGGACACCTATCGGTACATTGGAGGAGGCGGGGGAGGGTATACAGATATCGAAATG
AATAGACTCGGAAAGCCCACAGGCCTGTACACACACAGCGGTGAGTGCTGCAAAGCCTGCAACCTGGGCG
AGGGTGTGGCCCAGCCTTGTGGAGCCAACCAGACCGTGTGTGAGCCCTGCCTGGACAGCGTGACGTTCTC
CGACGTGGTGAGCGCGACCGAGCCGTGCAAGCCGTGCACCGAGTGCGTGGGGCTCCAGAGCATGTCGGCG
CCGTGCGTGGAGGCCGACGACGCCGTGTGCCGCTGCGCCTACGGCTACTACCAGGATGAGACGACTGGGC
GCTGCGAGGCGTGCCGCGTGTGCGAGGCGGGCTCGGGCCTCGTGTTCTCCTGCCAGGACAAGCAGAACAC
CGTGTGCGAGGAGTGCCCCGACGGCACGTATTCCGACGAGGCCAACCACGTGGACCCGTGCCTGCCCTGC
ACCGTGTGCGAGGACACCGAGCGCCAGCTCCGCGAGTGCACACGCTGGGCCGACGCCGAGTGCGAGGAGA
TCCCTGGCCGTTGGATTACACGGTCCACACCCCCAGAGGGCTCGGACAGCACAGCCCCCAGCACCCAGGA
GCCTGAGGCACCTCCAGAACAAGACCTCATAGCCAGCACGGTGGCAGGTGTGGTGACCACAGTGATGGGC
AGCTCCCAGCCCGTGGTGACCCGAGGCACCACCGACAACCTCATCCCTGTCTATTGCTCCATCCTGGCTG
CTGTGGTTGTGGGCCTTGTGGCCTACATAGCCTTCAAGAGGTGGAACAGGGGTATCCTCTAG
